Addgene plasmid #187174: TALED_Left-stuffer-1397N-UGI
Purpose: original vector to make all constructs
Depositing lab: Jin-Soo Kim. Depositing organization: Institute for Basic Science. Publication: Targeted A-to-G base editing in human mitochondrial DNA with programmable deaminases. Cho SI, Lee S, Mok YG, Lim K, Lee J, Lee JM, Chung E, Kim JS. Cell. 2022 May 12;185(10):1764-1776.e12. doi: 10.1016/j.cell.2022.03.039. Epub 2022 Apr 25. PubMed 35472302.
Backbone
  Vector backbone: p3s
  Backbone size w/o insert (bp): 3726
  Total vector size (bp): 6450
  Vector type: Mammalian Expression
Growth in bacteria
  Bacterial resistance: Ampicillin, 100 μg/mL
  Growth temperature: 37°C
  Growth strain: DH5alpha
  Copy number: High Copy
Gene/Insert
  Gene/Insert name: Left-stuffer-1397N-UGI
  Species: Synthetic
  Insert size (bp): 2724
  Promoter: pCMV
  Cloning method: Gibson Cloning
  Sequencing primers: 5′ CGCAAATGGGCGGTAGGCGTG; 3′ TAGAAGGCACAGTCGAGG
Terms and licenses: Academic/Nonprofit Terms; Industry Terms: Not Available to Industry
How to cite: TALED_Left-stuffer-1397N-UGI was a gift from Jin-Soo Kim (Addgene plasmid # 187174 ; http://n2t.net/addgene:187174 ; RRID:Addgene_187174)
