[The description below was written by a language model from this plasmid's Addgene catalogue record and pLannotate feature annotations shown in this document.]
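Description:
TALED_Left-stuffer-1397N-UGI is a 6,450 bp mammalian expression plasmid on the p3s backbone. The depositor describes it as the original vector from which the other constructs in a TALE-linked deaminase (TALED) series for mitochondrial DNA base editing were made. It is propagated in E. coli through a high-copy ColE1/pUC-type origin and selected with ampicillin via a full-length β-lactamase gene and its promoter. Downstream of the expression cassette lie only remnants of a mammalian selection unit (a short SV40 promoter fragment, a partial ble coding sequence and an SV40 poly(A) signal), so no intact mammalian marker is evident from the annotation.

The synthetic 2.7 kb insert is driven by the CMV enhancer/promoter and terminated by the bGH polyadenylation signal, with T7 and SP6 promoters flanking the reading frame. The frame opens with a fragment of human SOD2, presumably its mitochondrial targeting sequence, followed by an HA epitope tag and an N-terminal TALE region annotated by homology to Xanthomonas avrXa10. Where a TALE repeat array would normally sit there is instead a stuffer of miscellaneous cloning-vector pieces (partial AmpR, rop, bom, lacZα with a pUC multiple cloning site, lac regulatory elements, and an RSF ori fragment). These are placeholder sequence rather than functional parts, and the stuffer is presumably swapped for a custom repeat array that targets the "left" half-site. After the stuffer come a fragment of the Burkholderia DddA double-stranded DNA cytidine deaminase toxin, which the construct name indicates is the N-terminal half split at position 1397, and a uracil glycosylase inhibitor (UGI) that blocks uracil excision. The annotation shows no adenine deaminase in this vector.
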