Features (pLannotate 1.2.2; 33 found; start..end, strand, type, name):
     28..80      -  misc_feature   bom (fragment): basis of mobility region from pBR322
    235..614     +  enhancer       CMV enhancer: human cytomegalovirus immediate early enhancer
    615..818     +  promoter       CMV promoter: human cytomegalovirus (CMV) immediate early promoter
    814..847     +  LTR            5' LTR (truncated) (fragment): truncated 5' long terminal repeat (LTR) from HIV-1
    863..881     +  promoter       T7 promoter: promoter for bacteriophage T7 RNA polymerase
    891..989     +  CDS            SOD2 (fragment): SODM_HUMAN - Experimental evidence at protein level: Swiss-Prot protein existence level 1. Destroys superoxide anion radicals which are normally produced within the cells and which are toxic to biological systems. From Homo sapiens (Human).
   1008..1034    +  CDS            HA: HA (human influenza hemagglutinin) epitope tag
   1080..1493    +  CDS            avrXa10 (fragment): AVX10_XANOO - Experimental evidence at protein level: Swiss-Prot protein existence level 1. Avirulence protein. Induces the hypersensitive response (HR)in rice plants carrying the resistance gene Xa10. Activity depends on the presence of the core repeat domains; replacement with repeat domains from other proteins (AvrBs3 of X.euvesicatoria (AC P14727) or AvrXa7 of this organism) does not elicit the HR. Probably acts as a transcription factor in its host plant (rice) to induce plant resistance or disease. From Xanthomonas oryzae pv. oryzae.
   1490..1827    -  CDS            AmpR (fragment): β-lactamase; bla; confers resistance to ampicillin, carbenicillin, and related antibiotics
   1828..1932    -  promoter       AmpR promoter: bla
   2027..2062    +  CDS            rop (fragment): Rop protein, which maintains plasmids at low copy number; rop
   2164..2263    +  misc_feature   bom (fragment): basis of mobility region from pBR322
   2269..2426    -  CDS            lacZα (fragment): LacZα fragment of β-galactosidase; lacZ fragment
   2423..2479    +  misc_feature   MCS: pUC18/19 multiple cloning site
   2516..2532    -  protein_bind   lac operator: The lac repressor binds to the lac operator to inhibit transcription in E. coli. This inhibition can be relieved by adding lactose or isopropyl-β-D-thiogalactopyranoside (IPTG). lac repressor encoded by lacI
   2540..2570    -  promoter       lac promoter: promoter for the E. coli lac operon
   2585..2606    -  protein_bind   CAP binding site: CAP binding activates transcription in the presence of cAMP. E. coli catabolite activator protein
   2619..2711    -  CDS            lacI (fragment): lac repressor; lacI; The lac repressor binds to the lac operator to inhibit transcription in E. coli. This inhibition can be relieved by adding lactose or isopropyl-β-D-thiogalactopyranoside (IPTG).
   2713..2817    -  rep_origin     RSF ori (fragment): Plasmids containing the RSF 1030 origin of replication can be propagated in E. coli cells that contain additional plasmids with compatible origins.
   3021..3350    +  CDS            dddA (fragment): DDDA_BURC1 - Experimental evidence at protein level: Swiss-Prot protein existence level 1. Toxic component of a toxin-immunity protein module, which functions as a cellular contact-dependent growth inhibition (CDI) system. CDI modules allow bacteria to communicate with and inhibit the growth of closely related neighboring bacteria in a contact-dependent fashion. Bacteria that have this module inhibit or kill bacteria without it, giving them a growth advantage. Probably specifically inhibited by cognate immunity protein DddI (Probable). The C-terminal 163 residue fragment has double-stranded DN
   3360..3608    +  CDS            UGI: UNGI_BPPB2 - Experimental evidence at protein level: Swiss-Prot protein existence level 1. This protein binds specifically and reversibly to the host uracil-DNA glycosylase, preventing removal of uracil residues from PBS2 DNA by the host uracil-excision repair system. From Bacillus phage PBS2 (Bacteriophage PBS2).
   3624..3642    -  promoter       SP6 promoter: promoter for bacteriophage SP6 RNA polymerase
   3668..3892    +  polyA_signal   bGH poly(A) signal: bovine growth hormone polyadenylation signal
   3896..3917    +  promoter       SV40 promoter (fragment): SV40 enhancer and early promoter
   3970..4128    +  CDS            ble (fragment): BLE_KLEPN - Experimental evidence at protein level: Swiss-Prot protein existence level 1. Binding protein with a strong affinity to the bleomycin family of antibiotics. Binds to CL990; an antimitotic-antibiotic compound. From Klebsiella pneumoniae.
   4123..4244    +  polyA_signal   SV40 poly(A) signal: SV40 polyadenylation signal
   4317..4333    -  protein_bind   lac operator: The lac repressor binds to the lac operator to inhibit transcription in E. coli. This inhibition can be relieved by adding lactose or isopropyl-β-D-thiogalactopyranoside (IPTG). lac repressor encoded by lacI
   4341..4371    -  promoter       lac promoter: promoter for the E. coli lac operon
   4386..4407    -  protein_bind   CAP binding site: CAP binding activates transcription in the presence of cAMP. E. coli catabolite activator protein
   4420..4512    -  CDS            lacI (fragment): lac repressor; lacI; The lac repressor binds to the lac operator to inhibit transcription in E. coli. This inhibition can be relieved by adding lactose or isopropyl-β-D-thiogalactopyranoside (IPTG).
   4695..5283    -  rep_origin     ori: high-copy-number ColE1/pMB1/pBR322/pUC origin of replication
   5454..6314    -  CDS            AmpR: β-lactamase; bla; confers resistance to ampicillin, carbenicillin, and related antibiotics
   6315..6419    -  promoter       AmpR promoter: bla
>Addgene plasmid #187174 | TALED_Left-stuffer-1397N-UGI | addgene full sequence | sequence record 368790 | Addgene NGS Result
GACGGATCGGGAGATCTCCCGATCCCCTATGGTGCACTCTCAGTACAATCTGCTCTGATGCCGCATAGTT
AAGCCAGTATCTGCTCCCTGCTTGTGTGTTGGAGGTCGCTGAGTAGTGCGCGAGCAAAATTTAAGCTACA
ACAAGGCAAGGCTTGACCGACAATTGCATGAAGAATCTGCTTAGGGTTAGGCGTTTTGCGCTGCTTCGCG
ATGTACGGGCCAGATATACGCGTTGACATTGATTATTGACTAGTTATTAATAGTAATCAATTACGGGGTC
ATTAGTTCATAGCCCATATATGGAGTTCCGCGTTACATAACTTACGGTAAATGGCCCGCCTGGCTGACCG
CCCAACGACCCCCGCCCATTGACGTCAATAATGACGTATGTTCCCATAGTAACGCCAATAGGGACTTTCC
ATTGACGTCAATGGGTGGAGTATTTACGGTAAACTGCCCACTTGGCAGTACATCAAGTGTATCATATGCC
AAGTACGCCCCCTATTGACGTCAATGACGGTAAATGGCCCGCCTGGCATTATGCCCAGTACATGACCTTA
TGGGACTTTCCTACTTGGCAGTACATCTACGTATTAGTCATCGCTATTACCATGGTGATGCGGTTTTGGC
AGTACATCAATGGGCGTGGATAGCGGTTTGACTCACGGGGATTTCCAAGTCTCCACCCCATTGACGTCAA
TGGGAGTTTGTTTTGGCACCAAAATCAACGGGACTTTCCAAAATGTCGTAACAACTCCGCCCCATTGACG
CAAATGGGCGGTAGGCGTGTACGGTGGGAGGTCTATATAAGCAGAGCTCTCTGGCTAACTAGAGAACCCA
CTGCTTACTGGCTTATCGAAATTAATACGACTCACTATAGGGAGATGGCTCTTAGTCGAGCCGTCTGTGG
TACTTCCCGACAGCTTGCTCCAGTCTTGGGGTACCTTGGCTCCCGACAAAAGCACTCTCTCCCTGATTAC
CCTTACGATGTACCTGACTACGCCGGCTACCCTTACGACGTACCAGATTACGCTGGATATCCATACGATG
TCCCTGATTATGCTGGGATCCGAATTCAAGATCTACGCACGCTCGGCTACAGCCAGCAGCAACAGGAGAA
GATCAAACCGAAGGTTCGTTCGACAGTGGCGCAGCACCACGAGGCACTGGTCGGCCATGGGTTTACACAC
GCGCACATCGTTGCGCTCAGCCAACACCCGGCAGCGTTAGGGACCGTCGCTGTCAAGTATCAGGACATGA
TCGCAGCGTTGCCAGAGGCGACACACGAAGCGATCGTTGGCGTCGGCAAACAGTGGTCCGGCGCACGCGC
TCTGGAGGCCTTGCTCACGGTGGCGGGAGAGTTGAGAGGTCCACCGTTACAGTTGGACACAGGCCAACTT
CTCAAGATTGCAAAACGTGGCGGCGTGACCGCAGTGGAGGCAGTGCATGCATGGCGCAATGCACTGACGG
GTGCCCCCCTGAAGAGACCTCCGTAAGATGCTTTTCTGTGACTGGTGAGTACTCAACCAAGTCATTCTGA
GAATAGTGTATGCGGCGACCGAGTTGCTCTTGCCCGGCGTCAATACGGGATAATACCGCGCCACATAGCA
GAACTTTAAAAGTGCTCATCATTGGAAAACGTTCTTCGGGGCGAAAACTCTCAAGGATCTTACCGCTGTT
GAGATCCAGTTCGATGTAACCCACTCGTGCACCCAACTGATCTTCAGCATCTTTTACTTTCACCAGCGTT
TCTGGGTGAGCAAAAACAGGAAGGCAAAATGCCGCAAAAAAGGGAATAAGGGCGACACGGAAATGTTGAA
TACTCATACTCTTCCTTTTTCAATATTATTGAAGCATTTATCAGGGTTATTGTCTCATGAGCGGATACAT
ATTTGAATGTATTTAGAAAAATAAACAAATAGGGGTTCCGCGCACATTTCCCCGAAAAGTGCCACCTGAC
GTCTAAGAAACCATTATTATCATGACATTAACCTATAAAAATAGGCGTATCACGAGGCCCTTTCGTCTCG
CGCGTTTCGGTGATGACGGTGAAAACCTCTGACACATGCAGCTCCCGGAGACGGTCACAGCTTGTCTGTA
AGCGGATGCCGGGAGCAGACAAGCCCGTCAGGGCGCGTCAGCGGGTGTTGGCGGGTGTCGGGGCTGGCTT
AACTATGCGGCATCAGAGCAGATTGTACTGAGAGTGCACCATATGCGGTGTGAAATACCGCACAGATGCG
TAAGGAGAAAATACCGCATCAGGCGCCATTCGCCATTCAGGCTGCGCAACTGTTGGGAAGGGCGATCGGT
GCGGGCCTCTTCGCTATTACGCCAGCTGGCGAAAGGGGGATGTGCTGCAAGGCGATTAAGTTGGGTAACG
CCAGGGTTTTCCCAGTCACGACGTTGTAAAACGACGGCCAGTGAATTCGAGCTCGGTACCCGGGGATCCT
CTAGAGTCGACCTGCAGGCATGCAAGCTTGGCGTAATCATGGTCATAGCTGTTTCCTGTGTGAAATTGTT
ATCCGCTCACAATTCCACACAACATACGAGCCGGAAGCATAAAGTGTAAAGCCTGGGGTGCCTAATGAGT
GAGCTAACTCACATTAATTGCGTTGCGCTCACTGCCCGCTTTCCAGTCGGGAAACCTGTCGTGCCAGCTG
CATTAATGAATCGGCCAACGCGCGGGGAGAGGCGGTTTGCGTATTGGGCGCTCTTCCGCTTCCTCGCTCA
CTGACTCGCTGCGCTCGGTCGTTCGGCTGCGGCGAGCGGTATCAGCTCACTCAAAGGCGGTAATACGGTT
ATCCACAGAATCAGGGGGGTCTCACGGTCTGACTCCGGAACAGGTGGTGGCGATTGCAAGCAACGGCGGC
GGCAAACAGGCTCTAGAGAGCATTGTTGCCCAGCTCTCCAGACCTGATCCGGCGCTAGCCGCGTTGACAA
ATGATCATCTTGTTGCTCTTGCTTGTCTTGGCGGACGACCTGCCCTGGATGCTGTGAAAAAGGGGTTGGG
GGGCTCTGGATCAGGTAGCTACGCACTTGGTCCTTACCAGATTAGCGCACCCCAACTCCCCGCCTATAAT
GGTCAAACCGTCGGGACCTTTTACTACGTAAACGATGCTGGTGGGCTGGAATCCAAAGTATTCTCCTCAG
GGGGCCCTACACCCTACCCCAACTACGCCAATGCTGGTCATGTAGAAGGGCAGTCAGCACTGTTTATGCG
CGATAATGGTATAAGCGAGGGGTTGGTCTTCCATAACAACCCAGAGGGTACTTGTGGCTTCTGTGTGAAT
ATGACTGAAACCCTTCTGCCCGAAAATGCCAAGATGACTGTCGTCCCACCTGAAGGCTCCGGTGGTTCAA
CAAATCTGTCTGACATCATAGAAAAAGAAACTGGCAAACAACTGGTGATACAAGAAAGTATTCTGATGTT
GCCTGAGGAAGTTGAAGAGGTAATAGGCAACAAGCCTGAAAGCGATATACTGGTACATACCGCATACGAT
GAGTCAACTGACGAAAACGTGATGCTCTTGACATCCGATGCCCCTGAATACAAGCCCTGGGCACTTGTAA
TCCAAGATAGTAATGGGGAGAACAAAATCAAAATGTTGTAGTCAGGGCCCTATTCTATAGTGTCACCTAA
ATGCTAGAGCTCGCTGATCAGCCTCGACTGTGCCTTCTAGTTGCCAGCCATCTGTTGTTTGCCCCTCCCC
CGTGCCTTCCTTGACCCTGGAAGGTGCCACTCCCACTGTCCTTTCCTAATAAAATGAGGAAATTGCATCG
CATTGTCTGAGTAGGTGTCATTCTATTCTGGGGGGTGGGGTGGGGCAGGACAGCAAGGGGGAGGATTGGG
AAGACAATAGCAGGCATGCTGGGGATGCGGTGGGCTCTATGGCTTCTGAGGCGGAAAGAACCAGCTGGGG
CTCTAGGGGGTATCCCCACGCTGCAGTGAGCGGGACTCTGGGGTTCGAAATGACCGACCAAGCGACGCCC
AACCTGCCATCACGAGATTTCGATTCCACCGCCGCCTTCTATGAAAGGTTGGGCTTCGGAATCGTTTTCC
GGGACGCCGGCTGGATGATCCTCCAGCGCGGGGATCTCATGCTGGAGTTCTTCGCCCACCCCAACTTGTT
TATTGCAGCTTATAATGGTTACAAATAAAGCAATAGCATCACAAATTTCACAAATAAAGCATTTTTTTCA
CTGCATTCTAGTTGTGGTTTGTCCAAACTCATCAATGTATCTTATCATGTCTGTATACCGTCGACCTCTA
GCTAGAGCTTGGCGTAATCATGGTCATAGCTGTTTCCTGTGTGAAATTGTTATCCGCTCACAATTCCACA
CAACATACGAGCCGGAAGCATAAAGTGTAAAGCCTGGGGTGCCTAATGAGTGAGCTAACTCACATTAATT
GCGTTGCGCTCACTGCCCGCTTTCCAGTCGGGAAACCTGTCGTGCCAGCTGCATTAATGAATCGGCCAAC
GCGCGGGGAGAGGCGGTTTGCGTATTGGGCGCTCTTCCGCTTCCTCGCTCACTGACTCGCTGCGCTCGGT
CGTTCGGCTGCGGCGAGCGGTATCAGCTCACTCAAAGGCGGTAATACGGTTATCCACAGAATCAGGGGAT
AACGCAGGAAAGAACATGTGAGCAAAAGGCCAGCAAAAGGCCAGGAACCGTAAAAAGGCCGCGTTGCTGG
CGTTTTTCCATAGGCTCCGCCCCCCTGACGAGCATCACAAAAATCGACGCTCAAGTCAGAGGTGGCGAAA
CCCGACAGGACTATAAAGATACCAGGCGTTTCCCCCTGGAAGCTCCCTCGTGCGCTCTCCTGTTCCGACC
CTGCCGCTTACCGGATACCTGTCCGCCTTTCTCCCTTCGGGAAGCGTGGCGCTTTCTCATAGCTCACGCT
GTAGGTATCTCAGTTCGGTGTAGGTCGTTCGCTCCAAGCTGGGCTGTGTGCACGAACCCCCCGTTCAGCC
CGACCGCTGCGCCTTATCCGGTAACTATCGTCTTGAGTCCAACCCGGTAAGACACGACTTATCGCCACTG
GCAGCAGCCACTGGTAACAGGATTAGCAGAGCGAGGTATGTAGGCGGTGCTACAGAGTTCTTGAAGTGGT
GGCCTAACTACGGCTACACTAGAAGAACAGTATTTGGTATCTGCGCTCTGCTGAAGCCAGTTACCTTCGG
AAAAAGAGTTGGTAGCTCTTGATCCGGCAAACAAACCACCGCTGGTAGCGGTGGTTTTTTTGTTTGCAAG
CAGCAGATTACGCGCAGAAAAAAAGGATCTCAAGAAGATCCTTTGATCTTTTCTACGGGGTCTGACGCTC
AGTGGAACGAAAACTCACGTTAAGGGATTTTGGTCATGAGATTATCAAAAAGGATCTTCACCTAGATCCT
TTTAAATTAAAAATGAAGTTTTAAATCAATCTAAAGTATATATGAGTAAACTTGGTCTGACAGTTACCAA
TGCTTAATCAGTGAGGCACCTATCTCAGCGATCTGTCTATTTCGTTCATCCATAGTTGCCTGACTCCCCG
TCGTGTAGATAACTACGATACGGGAGGGCTTACCATCTGGCCCCAGTGCTGCAATGATACCGCGAGATCC
ACGCTCACCGGCTCCAGATTTATCAGCAATAAACCAGCCAGCCGGAAGGGCCGAGCGCAGAAGTGGTCCT
GCAACTTTATCCGCCTCCATCCAGTCTATTAATTGTTGCCGGGAAGCTAGAGTAAGTAGTTCGCCAGTTA
ATAGTTTGCGCAACGTTGTTGCCATTGCTACAGGCATCGTGGTGTCACGCTCGTCGTTTGGTATGGCTTC
ATTCAGCTCCGGTTCCCAACGATCAAGGCGAGTTACATGATCCCCCATGTTGTGCAAAAAAGCGGTTAGC
TCCTTCGGTCCTCCGATCGTTGTCAGAAGTAAGTTGGCCGCAGTGTTATCACTCATGGTTATGGCAGCAC
TGCATAATTCTCTTACTGTCATGCCATCCGTAAGATGCTTTTCTGTGACTGGTGAGTACTCAACCAAGTC
ATTCTGAGAATAGTGTATGCGGCGACCGAGTTGCTCTTGCCCGGCGTCAATACGGGATAATACCGCGCCA
CATAGCAGAACTTTAAAAGTGCTCATCATTGGAAAACGTTCTTCGGGGCGAAAACTCTCAAGGATCTTAC
CGCTGTTGAGATCCAGTTCGATGTAACCCACTCGTGCACCCAACTGATCTTCAGCATCTTTTACTTTCAC
CAGCGTTTCTGGGTGAGCAAAAACAGGAAGGCAAAATGCCGCAAAAAAGGGAATAAGGGCGACACGGAAA
TGTTGAATACTCATACTCTTCCTTTTTCAATATTATTGAAGCATTTATCAGGGTTATTGTCTCATGAGCG
GATACATATTTGAATGTATTTAGAAAAATAAACAAATAGGGGTTCCGCGCACATTTCCCCGAAAAGTGCC
ACCTGACGTC
